Addgene plasmid #187878: pAcGP67A-mMD2-proA
Purpose: baculovirus protein expression of mouse MD-2 (residues 19–160) fused to a protein A tag
Depositing lab: Bruce Beutler. Depositing organization: University of Texas Southwestern Medical Center. Publication: TLR4/MD-2 activation by a synthetic agonist with no similarity to LPS. Wang Y, Su L, Morin MD, Jones BT, Whitby LR, Surakattula MM, Huang H, Shi H, Choi JH, Wang KW, Moresco EM, Berger M, Zhan X, Zhang H, Boger DL, Beutler B. Proc Natl Acad Sci U S A. 2016 Feb 16;113(7):E884-93. doi: 10.1073/pnas.1525639113. Epub 2016 Feb 1. PubMed 26831104.
Backbone
  Vector backbone: pAcGP67a
  Vector type: Insect Expression
Growth in bacteria
  Bacterial resistance: Ampicillin, 100 μg/mL
  Growth temperature: 37°C
  Growth strain: DH5alpha
  Copy number: High Copy
Gene/Insert
  Gene/Insert name: MD2
  Species: M. musculus (mouse)
  Mutation: includes residues 19–160 of mouse MD-2
  Entrez Gene: Ly96 (a.k.a. ESOP-1, MD-2, MD2)
  Cloning method: Gibson Cloning
Terms and licenses: Academic/Nonprofit Terms; Industry Terms: Not Available to Industry
How to cite: pAcGP67A-mMD2-proA was a gift from Bruce Beutler (Addgene plasmid # 187878 ; http://n2t.net/addgene:187878 ; RRID:Addgene_187878)
