[The description below was written by a language model from this plasmid's Addgene catalogue record and pLannotate feature annotations shown in this document.]
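Description:
pAcGP67A-mMD2-proA is a baculovirus transfer plasmid built on the pAcGP67A backbone for secreted expression of mouse MD-2 (the Ly96 gene product) in insect cells. In E. coli it is propagated as a high-copy plasmid through a ColE1/pUC-type origin and selected with ampicillin via the β-lactamase gene. Short remnants of lac regulatory elements, lacZα, rop and bom reflect the cloning-vector ancestry of the backbone and have no evident role in expression.

The expression cassette is driven by the very late polyhedrin promoter of Autographa californica nucleopolyhedrovirus (AcMNPV). It is followed by a gp64 promoter fragment and the GP64 signal sequence, which directs the nascent protein into the secretory pathway. Downstream lies the MD-2 fragment covering residues 19–160. Because the record's insert begins at residue 19, the GP64 leader apparently stands in for the native N-terminal signal sequence. The MD-2 fragment is followed by two annotated IgG-binding units of Staphylococcus aureus protein A, which form a C-terminal affinity tag suited to capture on IgG resin. A partial polyhedrin coding region and the polyhedrin 3' UTR follow the fusion.

The cassette is flanked by AcMNPV genomic sequence, including the lef2/ORF603 recombination region and neighbouring viral ORFs upstream and further viral sequence downstream. These flanks allow homologous recombination with baculovirus DNA in co-transfected insect cells, which places the cassette at the polyhedrin locus and generates recombinant virus. The annotated 9xHis fragment lies on the opposite strand, far from the fusion, and is probably a spurious match.

The stated purpose is baculovirus production of protein A-tagged mouse MD-2. MD-2 is the lipopolysaccharide-binding co-receptor of TLR4, and the associated study examined TLR4/MD-2 activation by a synthetic agonist.
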