Features (pLannotate 1.2.2; 28 found; start..end, strand, type, name):
     76..579     +  CDS            PTP: PTP_NPVAC - Experimental evidence at protein level: Swiss-Prot protein existence level 1. Plays a role in the regulation and processing of late viral mRNAs by displaying RNA 5'-triphosphatase and diphosphatase activities. From Autographa californica nuclear polyhedrosis virus (AcMNPV).
    617..1600    -  CDS            Y002_NPVAC: Protein predicted: Swiss-Prot protein existence level 4. From Autographa californica nuclear polyhedrosis virus (AcMNPV).
   1660..1818    -  CDS            CTL: CXOL_NPVAC - Also known as CTX. Protein inferred from homology: Swiss-Prot protein existence level 3. From Autographa californica nuclear polyhedrosis virus (AcMNPV).
   1871..2323    -  CDS            Y004_NPVAC: Protein predicted: Swiss-Prot protein existence level 4. From Autographa californica nuclear polyhedrosis virus (AcMNPV).
   2352..2678    +  CDS            Y005_NPVAC: Protein predicted: Swiss-Prot protein existence level 4. From Autographa californica nuclear polyhedrosis virus (AcMNPV).
   2662..3291    +  CDS            LEF-2: LEF2_NPVAC - Experimental evidence at protein level: Swiss-Prot protein existence level 1. Plays an essential role in viral DNA replication. Does not seem to participate in the initiation step but is rather important for the amplification of DNA. Also required for expression from the vp39 and polh promoters. From Autographa californica nuclear polyhedrosis virus (AcMNPV).
   3170..3997    +  misc_recomb    baculovirus recombination region (lef2/ORF603): contains ORF603 and part of lef2
   4001..4092    +  promoter       polyhedrin promoter: polh from Autographa californica; promoter for the baculovirus polyhedrin gene
   4135..4188    +  promoter       gp64 promoter (fragment): Autographa californica gp64; promoter for the baculovirus gp64 glycoprotein gene
   4189..4248    +  sig_peptide    GP64 signal sequence: signal sequence from the baculovirus envelope glycoprotein GP64; Autographa californica gp64
   4258..4683    +  CDS            Ly96 (fragment): LY96_MOUSE - Also known as Esop1, Md2. Experimental evidence at protein level: Swiss-Prot protein existence level 1. Binds bacterial lipopolysaccharide (LPS) (PubMed:22532668). Cooperates with TLR4 in the innate immune response to bacterial lipopolysaccharide (LPS), and with TLR2 in the response to cell wall components from Gram-positive and Gram-negative bacteria. Enhances TLR4-dependent activation of NF-kappa-B. Cells expressing both LY96 and TLR4, but not TLR4 alone, respond to LPS (PubMed:10725698). From Mus musculus (Mouse).
   4744..4917    +  CDS            ProtA: IgG-binding unit of Staphylococcus aureus protein A
   4921..5091    +  CDS            ProtA: IgG-binding unit of Staphylococcus aureus protein A
   5121..5684    +  CDS            PH (fragment): PYHD_NPVAC - Also known as P29, POLH. Experimental evidence at protein level: Swiss-Prot protein existence level 1. Major component of the virus occlusion bodies which are large proteinaceous structures termed polyhedra. These structures serve as the protective package for the virus particles outside the infected host and allow natural transmission of virus between insect hosts, assisting persistence in the environment. Forms the paracrystalline lattice of polyhedra and interacts with enveloped virions as well as other accessory molecules and structures to form a mature viral occlusion body. F
   5688..6060    +  3'UTR          polyhedrin 3' UTR: 3' UTR from the Autographa californica nucleopolyhedrovirus polyhedrin gene (Suzuki et al., 2006)
   6740..6757    -  CDS            9xHis (fragment): 9xHis affinity tag
   7054..7341    -  CDS            P61 (fragment): P78_NPVAC - Experimental evidence at protein level: Swiss-Prot protein existence level 1. Plays a role in the transport of the nucleocapsids from the cytoplasm toward the host nucleus together with the host actin- polymerizing Arp2/3 complex. From Autographa californica nuclear polyhedrosis virus (AcMNPV).
   7340..7960    +  CDS            PK1 (fragment): PK1_NPVAC - Also known as PK-1. Experimental evidence at transcript level: Swiss-Prot protein existence level 2. Serine/threonine protein kinase that plays a role in viral propagation by phosphorylating various viral and cellular substrates including the viral p6.9 protein or host histone H1. Participates in nucleocapsid assembly and polyhedra formation. From Autographa californica nuclear polyhedrosis virus (AcMNPV).
   7997..8013    -  protein_bind   lac operator: The lac repressor binds to the lac operator to inhibit transcription in E. coli. This inhibition can be relieved by adding lactose or isopropyl-β-D-thiogalactopyranoside (IPTG). lac repressor encoded by lacI
   8021..8051    -  promoter       lac promoter: promoter for the E. coli lac operon
   8066..8087    -  protein_bind   CAP binding site: CAP binding activates transcription in the presence of cAMP. E. coli catabolite activator protein
   8100..8192    -  CDS            lacI (fragment): lac repressor; lacI; The lac repressor binds to the lac operator to inhibit transcription in E. coli. This inhibition can be relieved by adding lactose or isopropyl-β-D-thiogalactopyranoside (IPTG).
   8375..8963    -  rep_origin     ori: high-copy-number ColE1/pMB1/pBR322/pUC origin of replication
   9134..9994    -  CDS            AmpR: β-lactamase; bla; confers resistance to ampicillin, carbenicillin, and related antibiotics
   9995..10099   -  promoter       AmpR promoter: bla
  10194..10229   +  CDS            rop (fragment): Rop protein, which maintains plasmids at low copy number; rop
  10331..10430   +  misc_feature   bom (fragment): basis of mobility region from pBR322
  10436..10590   -  CDS            lacZα (fragment): LacZα fragment of β-galactosidase; lacZ fragment
>Addgene plasmid #187878 | pAcGP67A-mMD2-proA | addgene full sequence | sequence record 367355 | Addgene NGS Result
AAGCTTGGCTCGTAAAGCGAGTTGAAGGATCATATTTAGTTGCGTTTATGAGATAAGATTGAAAGCACGT
GTAAAATGTTTCCCGCGCGTTGGCACAACTATTTACAATGCGGCCAAGTTATAAAAGATTCTAATCTGAT
ATGTTTTAAAACACCTTTGCGGCCCGAGTTGTTTGCGTACGTGACTAGCGAAGAAGATATGTGGACCGCA
GAACAGATAGTAAAACAAAACCCTAGTATTGGAGCAATAATCGATTTAACCAACACGTCTAAATATTATG
ATGGTGTGCATTTTTTGCGGGCGGGCCTGTTATACAAAAAAATTCAAGTACCTGGCCAGACTTTGCCGCC
TGAAAGCATAGTTCAAGAATTTATTGACACGGTAAAAGAATTTACAGAAAAGTGTCCCGGCATGTTGGTG
GGCGTGCACTGCACACACGGTATTAATCGCACCGGTTACATGGTGTGCAGATATTTAATGCACACCCTGG
GTATTGCGCCGCAGGAAGCCATAGATAGATTCGAAAAAGCCAGAGGTCACAAAATTGAAAGACAAAATTA
CGTTCAAGATTTATTAATTTAATTAATATTATTTGCATTCTTTAACAAATACTTTATCCTATTTTCAAAT
TGTTGCGCTTCTTCCAGCGAACCAAAACTATGCTTCGCTTGCTCCGTTTAGCTTGTAGCCGATCAGTGGC
GTTGTTCCAATCGACGGTAGGATTAGGCCGGATATTCTCCACCACAATGTTGGCAACGTTGATGTTACGT
TTATGCTTTTGGTTTTCCACGTACGTCTTTTGGCCGGTAATAGCCGTAAACGTAGTGCCGTCGCGCGTCA
CGCACAACACCGGATGTTTGCGCTTGTCCGCGGGGTATTGAACCGCGCGATCCGACAAATCCACCACTTT
GGCAACTAAATCGGTGACCTGCGCGTCTTTTTTCTGCATTATTTCGTCTTTCTTTTGCATGGTTTCCTGG
AAGCCGGTGTACATGCGGTTTAGATCAGTCATGACGCGCGTGACCTGCAAATCTTTGGCCTCGATCTGCT
TGTCCTTGATGGCAACGATGCGTTCAATAAACTCTTGTTTTTTAACAAGTTCCTCGGTTTTTTGCGCCAC
CACCGCTTGCAGCGCGTTTGTGTGCTCGGTGAATGTCGCAATCAGCTTAGTCACCAACTGTTTGCTCTCC
TCCTCCCGTTGTTTGATCGCGGGATCGTACTTGCCGGTGCAGAGCACTTGAGGAATTACTTCTTCTAAAA
GCCATTCTTGTAATTCTATGGCGTAAGGCAATTTGGACTTCATAATCAGCTGAATCACGCCGGATTTAGT
AATGAGCACTGTATGCGGCTGCAAATACAGCGGGTCGCCCCTTTTCACGACGCTGTTAGAGGTAGGGCCC
CCATTTTGGATGGTCTGCTCAAATAACGATTTGTATTTATTGTCTACATGAACACGTATAGCTTTATCAC
AAACTGTATATTTTAAACTGTTAGCGACGTCCTTGGCCACGAACCGGACCTGTTGGTCGCGCTCTAGCAC
GTACCGCAGGTTGAACGTATCTTCTCCAAATTTAAATTCTCCAATTTTAACGCGAGCCATTTTGATACAC
GTGTGTCGATTTTGCAACAACTATTGTTTTTTAACGCAAACTAAACTTATTGTGGTAAGCAATAATTAAA
TATGGGGGAACATGCGCCGCTACAACACTCGTCGTTATGAACGCAGACGGCGCCGGTCTCGGCGCAAGCG
GCTAAAACGTGTTGCGCGTTCAACGCGGCAAACATCGCAAAAGCCAATAGTACAGTTTTGATTTGCATAT
TAACGGCGATTTTTTAAATTATCTTATTTAATAAATAGTTATGACGCCTACAACTCCCCGCCCGCGTTGA
CTCGCTGCACCTCGAGCAGTTCGTTGACGCCTTCCTCCGTGTGGCCGAACACGTCGAGCGGGTGGTCGAT
GACCAGCGGCGTGCCGCACGCGACGCACAAGTATCTGTACACCGAATGATCGTCGGGCGAAGGCACGTCG
GCCTCCAAGTGGCAATATTGGCAAATTCGAAAATATATACAGTTGGGTTGTTTGCGCATATCTATCGTGG
CGTTGGGCATGTACGTCCGAACGTTGATTTGCATGCAAGCCGAAATTAAATCATTGCGATTAGTGCGATT
AAAACGTTGTACATCCTCGCTTTTAATCATGCCGTCGATTAAATCGCGCAATCGAGTCAAGTGATCAAAG
TGTGGAATAATGTTTTCTTTGTATTCCCGAGTCAAGCGCAGCGCGTATTTTAACAAACTAGCCATCTTGT
AAGTTAGTTTCATTTAATGCAACTTTATCCAATAATATATTATGTATCGCACGTCAAGAATTAACAATGC
GCCCGTTGTCGCATCTCAACACGACTATGATAGAGATCAAATAAAGCGCGAATTAAATAGCTTGCGACGC
AACGTGCACGATCTGTGCACGCGTTCCGGCACGAGCTTTGATTGTAATAAGTTTTTACGAAGCGATGACA
TGACCCCCGTAGTGACAACGATCACGCCCAAAAGAACTGCCGACTACAAAATTACCGAGTATGTCGGTGA
CGTTAAAACTATTAAGCCATCCAATCGACCGTTAGTCGAATCAGGACCGCTGGTGCGAGAAGCCGCGAAG
TATGGCGAATGCATCGTATAACGTGTGGAGTCCGCTCATTAGAGCGTCATGTTTAGACAAGAAAGCTACA
TATTTAATTGATCCCGATGATTTTATTGATAAATTGACCCTAACTCCATACACGGTATTCTACAATGGCG
GGGTTTTGGTCAAAATTTCCGGACTGCGATTGTACATGCTGTTAACGGCTCCGCCCACTATTAATGAAAT
TAAAAATTCCAATTTTAAAAAACGCAGCAAGAGAAACATTTGTATGAAAGAATGCGTAGAAGGAAAGAAA
AATGTCGTCGACATGCTGAACAACAAGATTAATATGCCTCCGTGTATAAAAAAAATATTGAACGATTTGA
AAGAAAACAATGTACCGCGCGGCGGTATGTACAGGAAGAGGTTTATACTAAACTGTTACATTGCAAACGT
GGTTTCGTGTGCCAAGTGTGAAAACCGATGTTTAATCAAGGCTCTGACGCATTTCTACAACCACGACTCC
AAGTGTGTGGGTGAAGTCATGCATCTTTTAATCAAATCCCAAGATGTGTATAAACCACCAAACTGCCAAA
AAATGAAAACTGTCGACAAGCTCTGTCCGTTTGCTGGCAACTGCAAGGGTCTCAATCCTATTTGTAATTA
TTGAATAATAAAACAATTATAAATGTCAAATTTGTTTTTTATTAACGATACAAACCAAACGCAACAAGAA
CATTTGTAGTATTATCTATAATTGAAAACGCGTAGTTATAATCGCTGAGGTAATATTTAAAATCATTTTC
AAATGATTCACAGTTAATTTGCGACAATATAATTTTATTTTCACATAAACTAGACGCCTTGTCGTCTTCT
TCTTCGTATTCCTTCTCTTTTTCATTTTTCTCCTCATAAAAATTAACATAGTTATTATCGTATCCATATA
TGTATCTATCGTATAGAGTAAATTTTTTGTTGTCATAAATATATATGTCTTTTTTAATGGGGTGTATAGT
ACCGCTGCGCATAGTTTTTCTGTAATTTACAACAGTGCTATTTTCTGGTAGTTCTTCGGAGTGTGTTGCT
TTAATTATTAAATTTATATAATCAATGAATTTGGGATCGTCGGTTTTGTACAATATGTTGCCGGCATAGT
ACGCAGCTTCTTCTAGTTCAATTACACCATTTTTTAGCAGCACCGGATTAACATAACTTTCCAAAATGTT
GTACGAACCGTTAAACAAAAACAGTTCACCTCCCTTTTCTATACTATTGTCTGCGAGCAGTTGTTTGTTG
TTAAAAATAACAGCCATTGTAATGAGACGCACAAACTAATATCACAAACTGGAAATGTCTATCAATATAT
AGTTGCTGATATCATGGAGATAATTAAAATGATAACCATCTCGCAAATAAATAAGTATTTTACTGTTTTC
GTAACAGTTTTGTAATAAAAAAACCTATAAATATTCCGGATTATTCATACCGTCCCACCATCGGGCGCGG
ATCTATGCTACTAGTAAATCAGTCACACCAAGGCTTCAATAAGGAACACACAAGCAAGATGGTAAGCGCT
ATTGTTTTATATGTGCTTTTGGCGGCGGCGGCGCATTCTGCCTTTGCGGCGGATCCCGAGAAGCAACAGT
GGTTCTGCAACTCCTCCGATGCAATTATTTCCTACAGTTATTGTGATCACTTGAAATTCCCTATTTCAAT
TAGTTCTGAACCCTGCATAAGACTGAGGGGAACCAATGGATTTGTGCATGTTGAGTTCATTCCAAGAGGA
AACTTAAAATATTTATATTTCAACCTATTCATCAGTGTCAACTCCATAGAGTTGCCGAAGCGTAAGGAAG
TTCTGTGCCATGGACATGATGATGACTATTCTTTTTGCAGAGCTCTGAAAGGAGAGACTGTGAATACATC
AATACCATTCTCTTTCGAGGGAATACTATTTCCTAAGGGCCATTACAGATGTGTTGCAGAAGCTATTGCT
GGGGATACTGAAGAAAAGCTCTTCTGTTTGAATTTCACCATCATTCACCGCCGTGATGTCAATAAGGGCG
AAAACTTGTACTTTCAAGGCGAATTCGCAGGCCTTGCGCAACACGATGAAGCCGTGGACAACAAATTCAA
CAAAGAACAACAAAACGCGTTCTATGAGATCTTACATTTACCTAACTTAAACGAAGAACAACGAAACGCC
TTCATCCAAAGTTTAAAAGATGACCCAAGCCAAAGCGCTAACCTTTTAGCAGAAGCTAAAAAGCTAAATG
ATGCTCAGGCGCCGAAAGTAGACAACAAATTCAACAAAGAACAACAAAACGCGTTCTATGAGATCTTACA
TTTACCTAACTTAAACGAAGAACAACGAAACGCCTTCATCCAAAGTTTAAAAGATGACCCAAGCCAAAGC
GCTAACCTTTTAGCAGAAGCTAAAAAGCTAAATGATGCTCAGGCGCCGAAAGTAGACGCGTGAGCGGCCG
CTGCAGATCTGATCCTTTCCTGGGACCCGGCAAGAACCAAAAACTCACTCTCTTCAAGGAAATCCGTAAT
GTTAAACCCGACACGATGAAGCTTGTCGTTGGATGGAAAGGAAAAGAGTTCTACAGGGAAACTTGGACCC
GCTTCATGGAAGACAGCTTCCCCATTGTTAACGACCAAGAAGTGATGGATGTTTTCCTTGTTGTCAACAT
GCGTCCCACTAGACCCAACCGTTGTTACAAATTCCTGGCCCAACACGCTCTGCGTTGCGACCCCGACTAT
GTACCTCATGACGTGATTAGGATCGTCGAGCCTTCATGGGTGGGCAGCAACAACGAGTACCGCATCAGCC
TGGCTAAGAAGGGCGGCGGCTGCCCAATAATGAACCTTCACTCTGAGTACACCAACTCGTTCGAACAGTT
CATCGATCGTGTCATCTGGGAGAACTTCTACAAGCCCATCGTTTACATCGGTACCGACTCTGCTGAAGAG
GAGGAAATTCTCCTTGAAGTTTCCCTGGTGTTCAAAGTAAAGGAGTTTGCACCAGACGCACCTCTGTTCA
CTGGTCCGGCGTATTAAAACACGATACATTGTTATTAGTACATTTATTAAGCGCTAGATTCTGTGCGTTG
TTGATTTACAGACAATTGTTGTACGTATTTTAATAATTCATTAAATTTATAATCTTTAGGGTGGTATGTT
AGAGCGAAAATCAAATGATTTTCAGCGTCTTTATATCTGAATTTAAATATTAAATCCTCAATAGATTTGT
AAAATAGGTTTCGATTAGTTTCAAACAAGGGTTGTTTTTCCGAACCGATGGCTGGACTATCTAATGGATT
TTCGCTCAACGCCACAAAACTTGCCAAATCTTGTAGCAGCAATCTAGCTTTGTCGATATTCGTTTGTGTT
TTGTTTTGTAATAAAGGTTCGACGTCGTTCAAAATATTATGCGCTTTTGTATTTCTTTCATCACTGTCGT
TAGTGTACAATTGACTCGACGTAAACACGTTAAATAAAGCTTGGACATATTTAACATCGGGCGTGTTAGC
TTTATTAGGCCGATTATCGTCGTCGTCCCAACCCTCGTCGTTAGAAGTTGCTTCCGAAGACGATTTTGCC
ATAGCCACACGACGCCTATTAATTGTGTCGGCTAACACGTCCGCGATCAAATTTGTAGTTGAGCTTTTTG
GAATTATTTCTGATTGCGGGCGTTTTTGGGCGGGTTTCAATCTAACTGTGCCCGATTTTAATTCAGACAA
CACGTTAGAAAGCGATGGTGCAGGCGGTGGTAACATTTCAGACGGCAAATCTACTAATGGCGGCGGTGGT
GGAGCTGATGATAAATCTACCATCGGTGGAGGCGCAGGCGGGGCTGGCGGCGGAGGCGGAGGCGGAGGTG
GTGGCGGTGATGCAGACGGCGGTTTAGGCTCAAATGTCTCTTTAGGCAACACAGTCGGCACCTCAACTAT
TGTACTGGTTTCGGGCGCCGTTTTTGGTTTGACCGGTCTGAGACGAGTGCGATTTTTTTCGTTTCTAATA
GCTTCCAACAATTGTTGTCTGTCGTCTAAAGGTGCAGCGGGTTGAGGTTCCGTCGGCATTGGTGGAGCGG
GCGGCAATTCAGACATCGATGGTGGTGGTGGTGGTGGAGGCGCTGGAATGTTAGGCACGGGAGAAGGTGG
TGGCGGCGGTGCCGCCGGTATAATTTGTTCTGGTTTAGTTTGTTCGCGCACGATTGTGGGCACCGGCGCA
GGCGCCGCTGGCTGCACAACGGAAGGTCGTCTGCTTCGAGGCAGCGCTTGGGGTGGTGGCAATTCAATAT
TATAATTGGAATACAAATCGTAAAAATCTGCTATAAGCATTGTAATTTCGCTATCGTTTACCGTGCCGAT
ATTTAACAACCGCTCAATGTAAGCAATTGTATTGTAAAGAGATTGTCTCAAGCTCGCACGCCGATAACAA
GCCTTTTCATTTTTACTACAGCATTGTAGTGGCGAGACACTTCGCTGTCGTCGACGTACATGTATGCTTT
GTTGTCAAAAACGTCGTTGGCAAGCTTTAAAATATTTAAAAGAACATCTCTGTTCAGCACCACTGTGTTG
TCGTAAATGTTGTTTTTGATAATTTGCGCTTCCGCAGTATCGACACGTTCAAAAAATTGATGCGCATCAA
TTTTGTTGTTCCTATTATTGAATAAATAAGATTGTACAGATTCATATCTACGATTCGTCATGGCCACCAC
AAATGCTACGCTGCAAACGCTGGTACAATTTTACGAAAACTGCAAAAACGTCAAAACTCGGTATAAAATA
ATCAACGGGCGCTTTGGCAAAATATCTATTTTATCGCACAAGCCCACTAGCAAATTGTATTTGCAGAAAA
CAATTTCGGCGCACAATTTTAACGCTGACGAAATAAAAGTTCACCAGTTAATGAGCGACCACCCAAATTT
TATAAAAATCTATTTTAATCACGGTTCCATCAACAACCAAGTGATCGTGATGGACTACATTGACTGTCCC
GATTTATTTGAAACACTACAAATTAAAGGCGAGCTTTCGTACCAACTTGTTAGCAATATTATTAGACAGC
TGTGTGAAGCGCTCAACGATTTGCACAAGCACAATTTCATACACAACGACATAAAACTCGAAAATGTCTT
ATATTTCGAAGCACTTGATCGCGTGTATGTTTGCGATTACGGATTGTGCAAACACGAAAACTCACTTAGC
GTGCACGACGGCACGTTGGAGTATTTTAGTCCGGAAAAAATTCGACACCACAACTATGCACGTTCGTTTG
ACTGGTACGCCGTCGGCGTGTTAACATACAAGTTGCTAACCGGCGGCCAATTCGTAATCATGGTCATAGC
TGTTTCCTGTGTGAAATTGTTATCCGCTCACAATTCCACACAACATACGAGCCGGAAGCATAAAGTGTAA
AGCCTGGGGTGCCTAATGAGTGAGCTAACTCACATTAATTGCGTTGCGCTCACTGCCCGCTTTCCAGTCG
GGAAACCTGTCGTGCCAGCTGCATTAATGAATCGGCCAACGCGCGGGGAGAGGCGGTTTGCGTATTGGGC
GCTCTTCCGCTTCCTCGCTCACTGACTCGCTGCGCTCGGTCGTTCGGCTGCGGCGAGCGGTATCAGCTCA
CTCAAAGGCGGTAATACGGTTATCCACAGAATCAGGGGATAACGCAGGAAAGAACATGTGAGCAAAAGGC
CAGCAAAAGGCCAGGAACCGTAAAAAGGCCGCGTTGCTGGCGTTTTTCCATAGGCTCCGCCCCCCTGACG
AGCATCACAAAAATCGACGCTCAAGTCAGAGGTGGCGAAACCCGACAGGACTATAAAGATACCAGGCGTT
TCCCCCTGGAAGCTCCCTCGTGCGCTCTCCTGTTCCGACCCTGCCGCTTACCGGATACCTGTCCGCCTTT
CTCCCTTCGGGAAGCGTGGCGCTTTCTCATAGCTCACGCTGTAGGTATCTCAGTTCGGTGTAGGTCGTTC
GCTCCAAGCTGGGCTGTGTGCACGAACCCCCCGTTCAGCCCGACCGCTGCGCCTTATCCGGTAACTATCG
TCTTGAGTCCAACCCGGTAAGACACGACTTATCGCCACTGGCAGCAGCCACTGGTAACAGGATTAGCAGA
GCGAGGTATGTAGGCGGTGCTACAGAGTTCTTGAAGTGGTGGCCTAACTACGGCTACACTAGAAGAACAG
TATTTGGTATCTGCGCTCTGCTGAAGCCAGTTACCTTCGGAAAAAGAGTTGGTAGCTCTTGATCCGGCAA
ACAAACCACCGCTGGTAGCGGTGGTTTTTTTGTTTGCAAGCAGCAGATTACGCGCAGAAAAAAAGGATCT
CAAGAAGATCCTTTGATCTTTTCTACGGGGTCTGACGCTCAGTGGAACGAAAACTCACGTTAAGGGATTT
TGGTCATGAGATTATCAAAAAGGATCTTCACCTAGATCCTTTTAAATTAAAAATGAAGTTTTAAATCAAT
CTAAAGTATATATGAGTAAACTTGGTCTGACAGTTACCAATGCTTAATCAGTGAGGCACCTATCTCAGCG
ATCTGTCTATTTCGTTCATCCATAGTTGCCTGACTCCCCGTCGTGTAGATAACTACGATACGGGAGGGCT
TACCATCTGGCCCCAGTGCTGCAATGATACCGCGAGACCCACGCTCACCGGCTCCAGATTTATCAGCAAT
AAACCAGCCAGCCGGAAGGGCCGAGCGCAGAAGTGGTCCTGCAACTTTATCCGCCTCCATCCAGTCTATT
AATTGTTGCCGGGAAGCTAGAGTAAGTAGTTCGCCAGTTAATAGTTTGCGCAACGTTGTTGCCATTGCTA
CAGGCATCGTGGTGTCACGCTCGTCGTTTGGTATGGCTTCATTCAGCTCCGGTTCCCAACGATCAAGGCG
AGTTACATGATCCCCCATGTTGTGCAAAAAAGCGGTTAGCTCCTTCGGTCCTCCGATCGTTGTCAGAAGT
AAGTTGGCCGCAGTGTTATCACTCATGGTTATGGCAGCACTGCATAATTCTCTTACTGTCATGCCATCCG
TAAGATGCTTTTCTGTGACTGGTGAGTACTCAACCAAGTCATTCTGAGAATAGTGTATGCGGCGACCGAG
TTGCTCTTGCCCGGCGTCAATACGGGATAATACCGCGCCACATAGCAGAACTTTAAAAGTGCTCATCATT
GGAAAACGTTCTTCGGGGCGAAAACTCTCAAGGATCTTACCGCTGTTGAGATCCAGTTCGATGTAACCCA
CTCGTGCACCCAACTGATCTTCAGCATCTTTTACTTTCACCAGCGTTTCTGGGTGAGCAAAAACAGGAAG
GCAAAATGCCGCAAAAAAGGGAATAAGGGCGACACGGAAATGTTGAATACTCATACTCTTCCTTTTTCAA
TATTATTGAAGCATTTATCAGGGTTATTGTCTCATGAGCGGATACATATTTGAATGTATTTAGAAAAATA
AACAAATAGGGGTTCCGCGCACATTTCCCCGAAAAGTGCCACCTGACGTCTAAGAAACCATTATTATCAT
GACATTAACCTATAAAAATAGGCGTATCACGAGGCCCTTTCGTCTCGCGCGTTTCGGTGATGACGGTGAA
AACCTCTGACACATGCAGCTCCCGGAGACGGTCACAGCTTGTCTGTAAGCGGATGCCGGGAGCAGACAAG
CCCGTCAGGGCGCGTCAGCGGGTGTTGGCGGGTGTCGGGGCTGGCTTAACTATGCGGCATCAGAGCAGAT
TGTACTGAGAGTGCACCATATGCGGTGTGAAATACCGCACAGATGCGTAAGGAGAAAATACCGCATCAGG
CGCCATTCGCCATTCAGGCTGCGCAACTGTTGGGAAGGGCGATCGGTGCGGGCCTCTTCGCTATTACGCC
AGCTGGCGAAAGGGGGATGTGCTGCAAGGCGATTAAGTTGGGTAACGCCAGGGTTTTCCCAGTCACGACG
TTGTAAAACGACGGCCAGTGCC
