>Addgene plasmid #187878 | pAcGP67A-mMD2-proA | depositor partial sequence | sequence record 364422 | insert
GAGAAGCAACAGTGGTTCTGCAACTCCTCCGATGCAATTATTTCCTACAGTTATTGTGATCACTTGAAAT
TCCCTATTTCAATTAGTTCTGAACCCTGCATAAGACTGAGGGGAACCAATGGATTTGTGCATGTTGAGTT
CATTCCAAGAGGAAACTTAAAATATTTATATTTCAACCTATTCATCAGTGTCAACTCCATAGAGTTGCCG
AAGCGTAAGGAAGTTCTGTGCCATGGACATGATGATGACTATTCTTTTTGCAGAGCTCTGAAAGGAGAGA
CTGTGAATACATCAATACCATTCTCTTTCGAGGGAATACTATTTCCTAAGGGCCATTACAGATGTGTTGC
AGAAGCTATTGCTGGGGATACTGAAGAAAAGCTCTTCTGTTTGAATTTCACCATCATTCACCGCCGTGAT
GTCAATAAGGGCGAAAACTTGTACTTTCAAGGCGAATTCGCAGGCCTTGCGCAACACGATGAAGCCGTGG
ACAACAAATTCAACAAAGAACAACAAAACGCGTTCTATGAGATCTTACATTTACCTAACTTAAACGAAGA
ACAACGAAACGCCTTCATCCAAAGTTTAAAAGATGACCCAAGCCAAAGCGCTAACCTTTTAGCAGAAGCT
AAAAAGCTAAATGATGCTCAGGCGCCGAAAGTAGACAACAAATTCAACAAAGAACAACAAAACGCGTTCT
ATGAGATCTTACATTTACCTAACTTAAACGAAGAACAACGAAACGCCTTCATCCAAAGTTTAAAAGATGA
CCCAAGCCAAAGCGCTAACCTTTTAGCAGAAGCTAAAAAGCTAAATGATGCTCAGGCGCCGAAAGTAGAC
GCGTGA
